>Addgene plasmid #173166 | pMXS-IRES-Blast 3XFLAG-CHP1 | addgene full sequence | sequence record 341379 | Addgene NGS Result
CCCGAAAAGTGCCACCTGCATAATGAAAGACCCCACCTGTAGGTTTGGCAAGCTAGCTTAAGTAACGCCA
TTTTGCAAGGCATGGAAAAATACATAACTGAGAATAGAAAAGTTCAGATCAAGGTCAGGAACAGATGGAA
CAGCTGAATATGGGCCAAACAGGATATCTGTGGTAAGCAGTTCCTGCCCCGGCTCAGGGCCAAGAACAGA
TGGAACAGCTGAATATGGGCCAAACAGGATATCTGTGGTAAGCAGTTCCTGCCCCGGCTCAGGGCCAAGA
ACAGATGGTCCCCAGATGCGGTCCAGCCCTCAGCAGTTTCTAGAGAACCATCAGATGTTTCCAGGGTGCC
CCAAGGACCTGAAATGACCCTGTGCCTTATTTGAACTAACCAATCAGTTCGCTTCTCGCTTCTGTTCGCG
CGCTTCTGCTCCCCGAGCTCAATAAAAGAGCCCACAACCCCTCACTCGGCGCGCCAGTCCTCCGATTGAC
TGAGTCGCCCGGGTACCCGTGTATCCAATAAACCCTCTTGCAGTTGCATCCGACTTGTGGTCTCGCTGTT
CCTTGGGAGGGTCTCCTCTGAGTGATTGACTACCCGTCAGCGGGGGTCTTTCATTTGGGGGCTCGTCCGG
GATCGGGAGACCCCTGCCCAGGGACCACCGACCCACCACCGGGAGGTAAGCTGGCCAGCAACTTATCTGT
GTCTGTCCGATTGTCTAGTGTCTATGACTGATTTTATGCGCCTGCGTCGGTACTAGTTAGCTAACTAGCT
CTGTATCTGGCGGACCCGTGGTGGAACTGACGAGTTCGGAACACCCGGCCGCAACCCTGGGAGACGTCCC
AGGGACTTCGGGGGCCGTTTTTGTGGCCCGACCTGAGTCCAAAAATCCCGATCGTTTTGGACTCTTTGGT
GCACCCCCCTAATAGGAGGGATATGTGGTTCTGGTAGGAGACGAGAACCTAAAACAGTTCCCGCCTCCGT
CTGAATTTTTGCTTTCGGTTTGGGACCGAAGCCGCGCCGCGCGTCTTGTCTGCTGCAGCATCGTTCTGTG
TTGTCTCTGTCTGACTGTGTTTCTGTATTTGTCTGAAAATTAGGGCCAGACTGTTACCACTCCCTTAAGT
TTGACCTTAGGTCACTGGAAAGATGTCGAGCGGATCGCTCACAACCAGTCGGTAGATGTCAAGAAGAGAC
GTTGGGTTACCTTCTGCTCTGCAGAATGGCCAACCTTTAACGTCGGATGGCCGCGAGACGGCACCTTTAA
CCGAGACCTCATCACCCAGGTTAAGATCAAGGTCTTTTCACCTGGCCCGCATGGACACCCAGACCAGGTC
CCCTACATCGTGACCTGGGAAGCCTTGGCTTTTGACCCCCCTCCCTGGGTCAAGCCCTTTGTACACCCTA
AGCCTCCGCCTCCTCTTCCTCCATCCGCCCCGTCTCTCCCCCTTGAACCTCCTCGTTCGACCCCGCCTCG
ATCCTCCCTTTATCCAGCCCTCACTCCTTCTCTAGGCGCCCCCATATGGCCATATGAGATCTTATATGGG
GCACCCCCGCCCCTTGTAAACTTCCCTGACCCTGACATGACAAGAGTTACTAACAGCCCCTCTCTCCAAG
CTCACTTACAGGCTCTCTACTTAGTCCAGCACGAAGTCTGGAGACCTCTGGCGGCAGCCTACCAAGAACA
ACTGGACCGACCGGTGGTACCTCACCCTTACCGAGTCGGCGACACAGTGTGGGTCCGCCGACACCAGACT
AAGAACCTAGAACCTCGCTGGAAAGGACCTTACACAGTCCTGCTGACCACCCCCACCGCCCTCAAAGTAG
ACGGCATCGCAGCTTGGATACACGCCGCCCACGTGAAGGCTGCCGACCCCGGGGGTGGACCATCCTCTAG
ACTGCCGGATCTAGCTAGTTAATTAAGCCACCATGGGTTCTCGGGCCTCCACGTTACTGCGGGACGAAGA
GCTCGAGGAGATCAAGAAGGAGACCGGCTTTAGTCATTCGCAAATCACTCGCCTCTACAGCCGGTTCACC
AGCCTGGACAAAGGAGAGAATGGGACTCTCAGCCGGGAAGATTTCCAGAGGATTCCAGAACTTGCCATCA
ACCCACTGGGGGACCGGATCATCAATGCCTTCTTTCCAGAGGGAGAGGACCAGGTAAACTTCCGTGGATT
CATGCGAACTTTGGCTCATTTCCGCCCCATTGAGGATAATGAAAAGAGCAAAGATGTGAATGGACCCGAA
CCACTCAACAGCCGAAGCAACAAACTGCACTTTGCTTTTCGACTATATGATTTGGATAAAGATGAAAAGA
TCTCCCGTGATGAGCTGTTACAAGTTTTGAGGATGATGGTAGGAGTAAATATCTCAGATGAGCAGCTGGG
CAGCATTGCAGACAGGACCATTCAGGAGGCTGATCAGGATGGGGACAGTGCCATATCTTTCACAGAATTT
GTTAAGGTTTTGGAGAAGGTGGATGTAGAACAGAAAATGAGCATCCGATTTCTTCACGGAGGTTCAGGTG
GATCAGACTACAAAGACCATGACGGTGATTATAAAGATCATGACATTGATTACAAGGATGACGATGACAA
GTGAGCTACGTAAATTCCGCCCCCCCCCCCCCTCTCCCTCCCCCCCCCCTAACGTTACTGGCCGAAGCCG
CTTGGAATAAGGCCGGTGTGCGTTTGTCTATATGTTATTTTCCACCATATTGCCGTCTTTTGGCAATGTG
AGGGCCCGGAAACCTGGCCCTGTCTTCTTGACGAGCATTCCTAGGGGTCTTTCCCCTCTCGCCAAAGGAA
TGCAAGGTCTGTTGAATGTCGTGAAGGAAGCAGTTCCTCTGGAAGCTTCTTGAAGACAAACAACGTCTGT
AGCGACCCTTTGCAGGCAGCGGAACCCCCCACCTGGCGACAGGTGCCTCTGCGGCCAAAAGCCACGTGTA
TAAGATACACCTGCAAAGGCGGCACAACCCCAGTGCCACGTTGTGAGTTGGATAGTTGTGGAAAGAGTCA
AATGGCTCTCCTCAAGCGTATTCAACAAGGGGCTGAAGGATGCCCAGAAGGTACCCCATTGTATGGGATC
TGATCTGGGGCCTCGGTGCACATGCTTTACATGTGTTTAGTCGAGGTTAAAAAAACGTCTAGGCCCCCCG
AACCACGGGGACGTGGTTTTCCTTTGAAAAACACGATGATAATATGGCCACAACCATGGTTCCTTTGTCT
CAAGAAGAATCCACCCTCATTGAAAGAGCAACGGCTACAATCAACAGCATCCCCATCTCTGAAGACTACA
GCGTCGCCAGCGCAGCTCTCTCTAGCGACGGCCGCATCTTCACTGGTGTCAATGTATATCATTTTACTGG
GGGACCTTGTGCAGAACTCGTGGTGCTGGGCACTGCTGCTGCTGCGGCAGCTGGCAACCTGACTTGTATC
GTCGCGATCGGAAATGAGAACAGGGGCATCTTGAGCCCCTGCGGACGGTGCCGACAGGTGCTTCTCGATC
TGCATCCTGGGATCAAAGCCATAGTGAAGGACAGTGATGGACAGCCGACGGCAGTTGGGATTCGTGAATT
GCTGCCCTCTGGTTATGTGTGGGAGGGCTAAGTCGACGATAAAATAAAAGATTTTATTTAGTCTCCAGAA
AAAGGGGGGAATGAAAGACCCCACCTGTAGGTTTGGCAAGCTAGCTTAAGTAACGCCATTTTGCAAGGCA
TGGAAAAATACATAACTGAGAATAGAGAAGTTCAGATCAAGGTCAGGAACAGATGGAACAGCTGAATATG
GGCCAAACAGGATATCTGTGGTAAGCAGTTCCTGCCCCGGCTCAGGGCCAAGAACAGATGGAACAGCTGA
ATATGGGCCAAACAGGATATCTGTGGTAAGCAGTTCCTGCCCCGGCTCAGGGCCAAGAACAGATGGTCCC
CAGATGCGGTCCAGCCCTCAGCAGTTTCTAGAGAACCATCAGATGTTTCCAGGGTGCCCCAAGGACCTGA
AATGACCCTGTGCCTTATTTGAACTAACCAATCAGTTCGCTTCTCGCTTCTGTTCGCGCGCTTCTGCTCC
CCGAGCTCAATAAAAGAGCCCACAACCCCTCACTCGGGGCGCCAGTCCTCCGATTGACTGAGTCGCCCGG
GTACCCGTGTATCCAATAAACCCTCTTGCAGTTGCATCCGACTTGTGGTCTCGCTGTTCCTTGGGAGGGT
CTCCTCTGAGTGATTGACTACCCGTCAGCGGGGGTCTTTCACATGCAGCATGTATCAAAATTAATTTGGT
TTTTTTTCTTAAGTATTTACATTAAATGGCCATAGTTGCATTAATGAATCGGCCAACGCGCGGGGAGAGG
CGGTTTGCGTATTGGGCGCTCTTCCGCTTCCTCGCTCACTGACTCGCTGCGCTCGGTCGTTCGGCTGCGG
CGAGCGGTATCAGCTCACTCAAAGGCGGTAATACGGTTATCCACAGAATCAGGGGATAACGCAGGAAAGA
ACATGTGAGCAAAAGGCCAGCAAAAGGCCAGGAACCGTAAAAAGGCCGCGTTGCTGGCGTTTTTCCATAG
GCTCCGCCCCCCTGACGAGCATCACAAAAATCGACGCTCAAGTCAGAGGTGGCGAAACCCGACAGGACTA
TAAAGATACCAGGCGTTTCCCCCTGGAAGCTCCCTCGTGCGCTCTCCTGTTCCGACCCTGCCGCTTACCG
GATACCTGTCCGCCTTTCTCCCTTCGGGAAGCGTGGCGCTTTCTCATAGCTCACGCTGTAGGTATCTCAG
TTCGGTGTAGGTCGTTCGCTCCAAGCTGGGCTGTGTGCACGAACCCCCCGTTCAGCCCGACCGCTGCGCC
TTATCCGGTAACTATCGTCTTGAGTCCAACCCGGTAAGACACGACTTATCGCCACTGGCAGCAGCCACTG
GTAACAGGATTAGCAGAGCGAGGTATGTAGGCGGTGCTACAGAGTTCTTGAAGTGGTGGCCTAACTACGG
CTACACTAGAAGAACAGTATTTGGTATCTGCGCTCTGCTGAAGCCAGTTACCTTCGGAAAAAGAGTTGGT
AGCTCTTGATCCGGCAAACAAACCACCGCTGGTAGCGGTGGTTTTTTTGTTTGCAAGCAGCAGATTACGC
GCAGAAAAAAAGGATCTCAAGAAGATCCTTTGATCTTTTCTACGGGGTCTGACGCTCAGTGGAACGAAAA
CTCACGTTAAGGGATTTTGGTCATGAGATTATCAAAAAGGATCTTCACCTAGATCCTTTTGCGGCCGGCC
GCAAATCAATCTAAAGTATATATGAGTAAACTTGGTCTGACAGTTACCAATGCTTAATCAGTGAGGCACC
TATCTCAGCGATCTGTCTATTTCGTTCATCCATAGTTGCCTGACTCCCCGTCGTGTAGATAACTACGATA
CGGGAGGGCTTACCATCTGGCCCCAGTGCTGCAATGATACCGCGAGACCCACGCTCACCGGCTCCAGATT
TATCAGCAATAAACCAGCCAGCCGGAAGGGCCGAGCGCAGAAGTGGTCCTGCAACTTTATCCGCCTCCAT
CCAGTCTATTAATTGTTGCCGGGAAGCTAGAGTAAGTAGTTCGCCAGTTAATAGTTTGCGCAACGTTGTT
GCCATTGCTACAGGCATCGTGGTGTCACGCTCGTCGTTTGGTATGGCTTCATTCAGCTCCGGTTCCCAAC
GATCAAGGCGAGTTACATGATCCCCCATGTTGTGCAAAAAAGCGGTTAGCTCCTTCGGTCCTCCGATCGT
TGTCAGAAGTAAGTTGGCCGCAGTGTTATCACTCATGGTTATGGCAGCACTGCATAATTCTCTTACTGTC
ATGCCATCCGTAAGATGCTTTTCTGTGACTGGTGAGTACTCAACCAAGTCATTCTGAGAATAGTGTATGC
GGCGACCGAGTTGCTCTTGCCCGGCGTCAATACGGGATAATACCGCGCCACATAGCAGAACTTTAAAAGT
GCTCATCATTGGAAAACGTTCTTCGGGGCGAAAACTCTCAAGGATCTTACCGCTGTTGAGATCCAGTTCG
ATGTAACCCACTCGTGCACCCAACTGATCTTCAGCATCTTTTACTTTCACCAGCGTTTCTGGGTGAGCAA
AAACAGGAAGGCAAAATGCCGCAAAAAAGGGAATAAGGGCGACACGGAAATGTTGAATACTCATACTCTT
CCTTTTTCAATATTATTGAAGCATTTATCAGGGTTATTGTCTCATGAGCGGATACATATTTGAATGTATT
TAGAAAAATAAACAAATAGGGGTTCCGCGCACATTTC
Features (pLannotate 1.2.2; 15 found; start..end, strand, type, name):
     22..615     +  LTR            LTR: long terminal repeat from Moloney murine leukemia virus
    678..877     +  misc_feature   MMLV Ψ: packaging signal of Moloney murine leukemia virus (MMLV)
    929..1017    +  misc_feature   MESV Ψ (fragment): packaging signal of murine embryonic stem cell virus
   1094..1510    +  CDS            gag (truncated): truncated Moloney murine leukemia virus (MMLV) gag gene lacking the start codon
   1520..1894    +  misc_feature   pol region: Moloney murine leukemia virus (MMLV) pol region containing the splice acceptor site
   1923..2507    +  CDS            CHP1: CHP1_HUMAN - Also known as CHP. Experimental evidence at protein level: Swiss-Prot protein existence level 1. Calcium-binding protein involved in different processes such as regulation of vesicular trafficking, plasma membrane Na(+)/H(+) exchanger and gene transcription. Involved in the constitutive exocytic membrane traffic. Mediates the association between microtubules and membrane-bound organelles of the endoplasmic reticulum and Golgi apparatus and is also required for the targeting and fusion of transcytotic vesicles (TCV) with the plasma membrane. Functions as an integral cofactor in cel
   2526..2591    +  CDS            3xFLAG: three tandem FLAG® epitope tags, followed by an enterokinase cleavage site
   2730..3192    +  misc_feature   IRES: internal ribosome entry site (IRES) of the encephalomyocarditis virus (EMCV)
   3212..3601    +  CDS            BSD: blasticidin S deaminase; Aspergillus terreus BSD; confers resistance to blasticidin
   3650..3771    +  LTR            3' LTR (ΔU3) (fragment): self-inactivating 3' long terminal repeat (LTR) from Moloney murine leukemia virus
   3772..4241    +  LTR            LTR: long terminal repeat from Moloney murine leukemia virus
   4307..4359    -  CDS            lacI (fragment): lac repressor; lacI; The lac repressor binds to the lac operator to inhibit transcription in E. coli. This inhibition can be relieved by adding lactose or isopropyl-β-D-thiogalactopyranoside (IPTG).
   4542..5130    -  rep_origin     ori: high-copy-number ColE1/pMB1/pBR322/pUC origin of replication
   5294..6154    -  CDS            AmpR: β-lactamase; bla; confers resistance to ampicillin, carbenicillin, and related antibiotics
   6155..6259    -  promoter       AmpR promoter: bla
