[The description below was written by a language model from this plasmid's Addgene catalogue record and pLannotate feature annotations shown in this document.]
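Description:
pMXS-IRES-Blast 3XFLAG-CHP1 is a Moloney murine leukemia virus (MMLV)-based retroviral expression vector built on the pMXS-IRES-Blast backbone, about 6.3 kb in total, for stable delivery of a tagged human CHP1 cDNA into mammalian cells. In bacteria it is maintained through a high-copy ColE1/pUC-type origin and an ampicillin resistance gene (β-lactamase with its own promoter). The proviral region is flanked by MMLV long terminal repeats and carries the MMLV packaging signal (Ψ) with an extended packaging region comprising a truncated gag lacking its start codon and a pol segment containing the splice acceptor. These elements allow the transcript to be encapsidated when gag, pol and env are supplied in trans by a packaging cell line or helper plasmids. The annotation tool labels part of the 3' LTR as a ΔU3 fragment adjacent to a larger LTR match, and the record does not describe the vector as self-inactivating.

The payload is the coding sequence of human Calcineurin Like EF-Hand Protein 1 (CHP1), a calcium-binding protein, followed in frame by a C-terminal 3xFLAG epitope for detection or immunoprecipitation. Expression is driven by the MMLV 5' LTR promoter. The cDNA carries synonymous mutations at sgRNA target sites, so the encoded protein is unchanged but the transgene escapes Cas9 cleavage. Downstream, an EMCV IRES links translation of blasticidin S deaminase to the same transcript, so blasticidin selection enriches for cells that express CHP1. The construct is suited to rescue or add-back experiments in CRISPR-generated CHP1 knockout cells. The associated study examined CHP1's role in glycerolipid synthesis through activation of GPAT4.
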