Addgene plasmid #173166: pMXS-IRES-Blast 3XFLAG-CHP1
Purpose: Retroviral vector to express sgRNA resistant 3XFLAG tagged human CHP1
Depositing lab: Kivanc Birsoy. Depositing organization: Rockefeller University. Publication: CHP1 Regulates Compartmentalized Glycerolipid Synthesis by Activating GPAT4. Zhu XG, Nicholson Puthenveedu S, Shen Y, La K, Ozlu C, Wang T, Klompstra D, Gultekin Y, Chi J, Fidelin J, Peng T, Molina H, Hang HC, Min W, Birsoy K. Mol Cell. 2019 Apr 4;74(1):45-58.e7. doi: 10.1016/j.molcel.2019.01.037. Epub 2019 Mar 4. PubMed 30846317.
Backbone
  Vector backbone: pMXS-IRES-Blast
  Backbone manufacturer: Cell Biolabs
  Backbone size w/o insert (bp): 5600
  Total vector size (bp): 6300
  Vector type: Retroviral
  Selectable markers: Blasticidin
Growth in bacteria
  Bacterial resistance: Ampicillin, 100 μg/mL
  Growth temperature: 37°C
  Growth strain: NEB Stable
  Copy number: High Copy
Gene/Insert
  Gene/Insert name: Calcineurin Like EF-Hand Protein 1
  Species: H. sapiens (human)
  Insert size (bp): 710
  Mutation: Synonymous mutations at sgRNA sites
  Entrez Gene: CHP1 (a.k.a. CHP, SLC9A1BP, SPAX9, Sid470p, p22, p24)
  Promoter: MMLV
  Tag / fusion protein: 3XFLAG (C terminal on insert)
  Cloning method: Gateway Cloning
  Sequencing primers: 5′ GTAGACGGCATCGCAGCTTGGATA; 3′ CCTCACATTGCAAAAGACGGC
Terms and licenses: Academic/Nonprofit Terms; Industry Terms: Not Available to Industry
How to cite: pMXS-IRES-Blast 3XFLAG-CHP1 was a gift from Kivanc Birsoy (Addgene plasmid # 173166 ; http://n2t.net/addgene:173166 ; RRID:Addgene_173166)
