>Addgene plasmid #173166 | pMXS-IRES-Blast 3XFLAG-CHP1 | depositor partial sequence | sequence record 336065 | pMXS-IRES-Blast 3XFLAG-CHP1 sequence 719 bps
GCCGGATCTAGCTAGTTAATTAAGCCACCATGGGTTCTCGGGCCTCCACGTTACTGCGGGACGAAGAGCT
CGAGGAGATCAAGAAGGAGACCGGCTTTAGTCATTCGCAAATCACTCGCCTCTACAGCCGGTTCACCAGC
CTGGACAAAGGAGAGAATGGGACTCTCAGCCGGGAAGATTTCCAGAGGATTCCAGAACTTGCCATCAACC
CACTGGGGGACCGGATCATCAATGCCTTCTTTCCAGAGGGAGAGGACCAGGTAAACTTCCGTGGATTCAT
GCGAACTTTGGCTCATTTCCGCCCCATTGAGGATAATGAAAAGAGCAAAGATGTGAATGGACCCGAACCA
CTCAACAGCCGAAGCAACAAACTGCACTTTGCTTTTCGACTATATGATTTGGATAAAGATGAAAAGATCT
CCCGTGATGAGCTGTTACAAGTTTTGAGGATGATGGTAGGAGTAAATATCTCAGATGAGCAGCTGGGCAG
CATCGCAGACAGGACCATTCAGGAGGCTGATCAGGATGGGGACAGTGCCATATCTTTCACAGAATTTGTT
AAGGTTTTGGAGAAGGTGGATGTAGAACAGAAAATGAGCATCCGATTTCTTCACGGAGGTTCAGGTGGAT
CAGACTACAAAGACCATGACGGTGATTATAAAGATCATGACATTGATTACAAGGATGACGATGACAAGTG
AGCTACGTAAATTCCGCCC
